Addgene plasmid #60441: PpyCAG-KLF2-IB
Purpose: Transient human KLF2 expression
Depositing lab: Austin Smith. Depositing organization: University of Cambridge. Publication: Resetting Transcription Factor Control Circuitry toward Ground-State Pluripotency in Human. Takashima Y, Guo G, Loos R, Nichols J, Ficz G, Krueger F, Oxley D, Santos F, Clarke J, Mansfield W, Reik W, Bertone P, Smith A. Cell. 2014 Sep 11;158(6):1254-69. doi: 10.1016/j.cell.2014.08.029. PubMed 25215486.
Backbone
  Vector backbone: CAG
  Vector type: Mammalian Expression
Growth in bacteria
  Bacterial resistance: Ampicillin, 100 μg/mL
  Growth temperature: 37°C
  Growth strain: DH5alpha
  Copy number: High Copy
Gene/Insert
  Gene/Insert name: KLF2
  Species: H. sapiens (human)
  Entrez Gene: KLF2 (a.k.a. LKLF)
Terms and licenses: Academic/Nonprofit Terms; Industry Terms: Not Available to Industry
How to cite: PpyCAG-KLF2-IB was a gift from Austin Smith (Addgene plasmid # 60441 ; http://n2t.net/addgene:60441 ; RRID:Addgene_60441)
