[The description below was written by a language model from this plasmid's Addgene catalogue record and pLannotate feature annotations shown in this document.]
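Description:
PpyCAG-KLF2-IB is a 7,390 bp mammalian expression plasmid built on a CAG-promoter backbone for transient expression of human KLF2 (also known as LKLF), a Krüppel-like transcription factor. In bacteria it is maintained at high copy through a ColE1/pUC-type origin and selected with ampicillin via the β-lactamase gene. Remnants of lac promoter/operator and lacI sequence in the backbone are cloning-vector leftovers and have no apparent role in the expression cassette.

The expression unit is driven by the composite CAG promoter, annotated here as the CMV immediate-early enhancer, the chicken β-actin promoter and a chimeric β-actin/β-globin intron, which together give strong, broadly active transcription in mammalian cells, including pluripotent stem cells. The KLF2 coding sequence sits immediately downstream, flanked by attB1 and a partial attB2 site, indicating that it was introduced by Gateway recombination. A short β-globin-derived fragment follows. Next come an EMCV IRES and the blasticidin S deaminase gene (bsd), terminated by the bovine growth hormone polyadenylation signal. This presumably explains the "IB" in the name. Because KLF2 and bsd are translated from a single bicistronic transcript, blasticidin selection enriches for cells that are also expressing the transcription factor.

The feature table also shows an SV40 origin of replication, which can support episomal amplification in cells supplying large T antigen, along with additional SV40 polyadenylation signals. One of these lies upstream of the CMV enhancer. The "Ppy" prefix is not explained in the record. The associated work concerns resetting human pluripotent cells toward a ground-state, naive-like condition, consistent with use of this plasmid for short-term KLF2 delivery in such experiments.
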