Features (pLannotate 1.2.2; 24 found; start..end, strand, type, name):
      1..25      +  protein_bind   attB1: mutant version of attB; recombination site for the Gateway® BP reaction BP Clonase™
     43..1062    +  CDS            KLF2: KLF2_HUMAN - Also known as LKLF. Experimental evidence at protein level: Swiss-Prot protein existence level 1. Transcription factor that binds to the CACCC box in the promoter of target genes such as HBB/beta globin or NOV and activates their transcription (PubMed:21063504). Might be involved in transcriptional regulation by modulating the binding of the RARA nuclear receptor to RARE DNA elements (PubMed:28167758). From Homo sapiens (Human).
   1117..1135    -  protein_bind   attB2 (fragment): mutant version of attB; core recombination site for the Gateway® BP reaction BP Clonase™
   1145..1207    +  CDS            HBB (fragment): HBB_PONPY - Experimental evidence at transcript level: Swiss-Prot protein existence level 2. Involved in oxygen transport from the lung to the various peripheral tissues. From Pongo pygmaeus (Bornean orangutan).
   1245..1268    -  misc_feature   MCS (fragment): pBluescript multiple cloning site
   1270..1842    +  misc_feature   IRES: internal ribosome entry site (IRES) of the encephalomyocarditis virus (EMCV)
   1856..2245    +  CDS            bsd: BSD_ASPTE - Experimental evidence at protein level: Swiss-Prot protein existence level 1. Catalyzes the deamination of the cytosine moiety of the antibiotics blasticidin S, cytomycin and acetylblasticidin S. From Aspergillus terreus.
   2274..2498    +  polyA_signal   bGH poly(A) signal: bovine growth hormone polyadenylation signal
   2502..2518    +  promoter       SV40 promoter (fragment): SV40 enhancer and early promoter
   2569..2585    -  protein_bind   lac operator: The lac repressor binds to the lac operator to inhibit transcription in E. coli. This inhibition can be relieved by adding lactose or isopropyl-β-D-thiogalactopyranoside (IPTG). lac repressor encoded by lacI
   2593..2623    -  promoter       lac promoter: promoter for the E. coli lac operon
   2638..2659    -  protein_bind   CAP binding site: CAP binding activates transcription in the presence of cAMP. E. coli catabolite activator protein
   2672..2711    -  CDS            lacI (fragment): lac repressor; lacI; The lac repressor binds to the lac operator to inhibit transcription in E. coli. This inhibition can be relieved by adding lactose or isopropyl-β-D-thiogalactopyranoside (IPTG).
   2718..2740    +  promoter       SV40 promoter (fragment): SV40 enhancer and early promoter
   2764..2899    +  rep_origin     SV40 ori: SV40 origin of replication
   2919..3053    +  polyA_signal   SV40 poly(A) signal: SV40 polyadenylation signal
   3055..3109    -  CDS            lacI (fragment): lac repressor; lacI; The lac repressor binds to the lac operator to inhibit transcription in E. coli. This inhibition can be relieved by adding lactose or isopropyl-β-D-thiogalactopyranoside (IPTG).
   3292..3880    -  rep_origin     ori: high-copy-number ColE1/pMB1/pBR322/pUC origin of replication
   4051..4911    -  CDS            AmpR: β-lactamase; bla; confers resistance to ampicillin, carbenicillin, and related antibiotics
   4912..4928    -  promoter       AmpR promoter (fragment): bla
   5514..5648    +  polyA_signal   SV40 poly(A) signal: SV40 polyadenylation signal
   5662..6041    +  enhancer       CMV enhancer: human cytomegalovirus immediate early enhancer
   6044..6319    +  promoter       chicken β-actin promoter: No description available
   6320..7328    +  intron         chimeric intron: chimera between introns from chicken β-actin and rabbit β-globin
>Addgene plasmid #60441 | PpyCAG-KLF2-IB | depositor full sequence | sequence record 119503 | PpyCAG-KLF2-IB sequence 7390 bps
ACAAGTTTGTACAAAAAAGCAGGCTTCGAAGGAGATAGAACCATGGCGCTGAGTGAACCCATCCTGCCGT
CCTTCTCCACTTTCGCCAGCCCGTGCCGCGAGCGCGGCCTGCAGGAGCGCTGGCCGCGCGCCGAACCCGA
GTCCGGCGGCACCGACGACGACCTCAACAGCGTGCTGGACTTCATCCTGTCCATGGGGCTGGATGGCCTG
GGCGCCGAGGCCGCCCCGGAGCCGCCGCCGCCGCCCCCGCCGCCTGCGTTCTATTACCCCGAACCCGGCG
CGCCCCCGCCCTACAGCGCCCCCGCGGGTGGCCTGGTGTCTGAGCTGCTGCGACCCGAGCTGGATGCGCC
GCCGGGGCCCGCACTGCACGGCCGCTTTCTGCTGGCGCCGCCCGGCCGCCTGGTCAAGGCCGAGCCCCCT
GAAGCGGACGGCGGCGGCGGCTACGGCTGCGCCCCCGGGCTGACCCGTGGACCGCGCGGCCTCAAGCGCG
AGGGCGCCCCGGGCCCGGCGGCTTCGTGCATGCGAGGTCCCGGGGGCCGCCCCCCGCCGCCGCCCGACAC
ACCGCCGCTCAGCCCCGACGGCCCCGCGCGCCTGCCCGCGCCCGGTCCGCGCGCCTCCTTCCCGCCGCCT
TTCGGTGGCCCTGGTTTCGGCGCGCCCGGGCCCGGCCTGCATTACGCGCCGCCTGCGCCCCCAGCCTTCG
GTCTCTTCGACGACGCGGCCGCCGCCGCGGCAGCCCTGGGCCTGGCGCCCCCCGCCGCCCGCGGTCTCCT
CACGCCGCCTGCGTCCCCGCTGGAGCTGCTGGAGGCCAAGCCAAAGCGCGGCCGCCGCTCTTGGCCCCGC
AAACGCACCGCCACTCACACCTGCAGCTACGCGGGCTGCGGCAAGACCTACACCAAGAGTTCGCATCTGA
AGGCGCATCTGCGCACGCACACAGGTGAGAAGCCCTACCACTGCAACTGGGACGGCTGCGGCTGGAAGTT
TGCGCGCTCAGACGAGCTCACGCGCCACTACCGAAAGCACACGGGCCACCGGCCATTCCAGTGCCATCTG
TGCGATCGTGCCTTCTCGCGCTCCGATCACCTGGCGCTGCACATGAAACGGCACATGTAGACCCATGCTT
TCTTGTACAAAGTGGTGATTCGAGGAATTCACTCCTCAGGTGCAGGCTGCCTATCAGAAGGTGGTGGCTG
GTGTGGCCAACTGGCTCACAAATACCACTGAGATCGACGGTATCGAGCGGCCGCTCGATAAGCTTGATAT
CGAATTCCGCCCCTCTCCCTCCCCCCCCCCTAACGTTACTGGCCGAAGCCGCTTGGAATAAGGCCGGTGT
GCGTTTGTCTATATGTTATTTTCCACCATATTGCCGTCTTTTGGCAATGTGAGGGCCCGGAAACCTGGCC
CTGTCTTCTTGACGAGCATTCCTAGGGGTCTTTCCCCTCTCGCCAAAGGAATGCAAGGTCTGTTGAATGT
CGTGAAGGAAGCAGTTCCTCTGGAAGCTTCTTGAAGACAAACAACGTCTGTAGCGACCCTTTGCAGGCAG
CGGAACCCCCCACCTGGCGACAGGTGCCTCTGCGGCCAAAAGCCACGTGTATAAGATACACCTGCAAAGG
CGGCACAACCCCAGTGCCACGTTGTGAGTTGGATAGTTGTGGAAAGAGTCAAATGGCTCTCCTCAAGCGT
ATTCAACAAGGGGCTGAAGGATGCCCAGAAGGTACCCCATTGTATGGGATCTGATCTGGGGCCTCGGTGC
ACATGCTTTACATGTGTTTAGTCGAGGTTAAAAAACGTCTAGGCCCCCCGAACCACGGGGACGTGGTTTT
CCTTTGAAAAACACGATGATAATATGGCCACAACCATGCCTTTGTCTCAAGAAGAATCCACCCTCATTGA
AAGAGCAACGGCTACAATCAACAGCATCCCCATCTCTGAAGACTACAGCGTCGCCAGCGCAGCTCTCTCT
AGCGACGGCCGCATCTTCACTGGTGTCAATGTATATCATTTTACTGGGGGACCTTGTGCAGAACTCGTGG
TGCTGGGCACTGCTGCTGCTGCGGCAGCTGGCAACCTGACTTGTATCGTCGCGATCGGAAATGAGAACAG
GGGCATCTTGAGCCCCTGCGGACGGTGCCGACAGGTGCTTCTCGATCTGCATCCTGGGATCAAAGCCATA
GTGAAGGACAGTGATGGACAGCCGACGGCAGTTGGGATTCGTGAATTGCTGCCCTCTGGTTATGTGTGGG
AGGGTTAACTAGATAAGTAATGATCAGCCTCGACTGTGCCTTCTAGTTGCCAGCCATCTGTTGTTTGCCC
CTCCCCCGTGCCTTCCTTGACCCTGGAAGGTGCCACTCCCACTGTCCTTTCCTAATAAAATGAGGAAATT
GCATCGCATTGTCTGAGTAGGTGTCATTCTATTCTGGGGGGTGGGGTGGGGCAGGACAGCAAGGGGGAGG
ATTGGGAAGACAATAGCAGGCATGCTGGGGATGCGGTGGGCTCTATGGCTTCTGAGGCGGAAAGAACCTG
CAGCCCAAGCTTGGCGTAATCATGGTCATAGCTGTTTCCTGTGTGAAATTGTTATCCGCTCACAATTCCA
CACAACATACGAGCCGGAAGCATAAAGTGTAAAGCCTGGGGTGCCTAATGAGTGAGCTAACTCACATTAA
TTGCGTTGCGCTCACTGCCCGCTTTCCAGTCGGGAAACCTGTCGTGCCAGCGGATCCGCATCTCAATTAG
TCAGCAACCATAGTCCCGCCCCTAACTCCGCCCATCCCGCCCCTAACTCCGCCCAGTTCCGCCCATTCTC
CGCCCCATGGCTGACTAATTTTTTTTATTTATGCAGAGGCCGAGGCCGCCTCGGCCTCTGAGCTATTCCA
GAAGTAGTGAGGAGGCTTTTTTGGAGGCCTAGGCTTTTGCAAAAAGCTAACTTGTTTATTGCAGCTTATA
ATGGTTACAAATAAAGCAATAGCATCACAAATTTCACAAATAAAGCATTTTTTTCACTGCATTCTAGTTG
TGGTTTGTCCAAACTCATCAATGTATCTTATCATGTCTGGATCCGCTGCATTAATGAATCGGCCAACGCG
CGGGGAGAGGCGGTTTGCGTATTGGGCGCTCTTCCGCTTCCTCGCTCACTGACTCGCTGCGCTCGGTCGT
TCGGCTGCGGCGAGCGGTATCAGCTCACTCAAAGGCGGTAATACGGTTATCCACAGAATCAGGGGATAAC
GCAGGAAAGAACATGTGAGCAAAAGGCCAGCAAAAGGCCAGGAACCGTAAAAAGGCCGCGTTGCTGGCGT
TTTTCCATAGGCTCCGCCCCCCTGACGAGCATCACAAAAATCGACGCTCAAGTCAGAGGTGGCGAAACCC
GACAGGACTATAAAGATACCAGGCGTTTCCCCCTGGAAGCTCCCTCGTGCGCTCTCCTGTTCCGACCCTG
CCGCTTACCGGATACCTGTCCGCCTTTCTCCCTTCGGGAAGCGTGGCGCTTTCTCAATGCTCACGCTGTA
GGTATCTCAGTTCGGTGTAGGTCGTTCGCTCCAAGCTGGGCTGTGTGCACGAACCCCCCGTTCAGCCCGA
CCGCTGCGCCTTATCCGGTAACTATCGTCTTGAGTCCAACCCGGTAAGACACGACTTATCGCCACTGGCA
GCAGCCACTGGTAACAGGATTAGCAGAGCGAGGTATGTAGGCGGTGCTACAGAGTTCTTGAAGTGGTGGC
CTAACTACGGCTACACTAGAAGGACAGTATTTGGTATCTGCGCTCTGCTGAAGCCAGTTACCTTCGGAAA
AAGAGTTGGTAGCTCTTGATCCGGCAAACAAACCACCGCTGGTAGCGGTGGTTTTTTTGTTTGCAAGCAG
CAGATTACGCGCAGAAAAAAAGGATCTCAAGAAGATCCTTTGATCTTTTCTACGGGGTCTGACGCTCAGT
GGAACGAAAACTCACGTTAAGGGATTTTGGTCATGAGATTATCAAAAAGGATCTTCACCTAGATCCTTTT
AAATTAAAAATGAAGTTTTAAATCAATCTAAAGTATATATGAGTAAACTTGGTCTGACAGTTACCAATGC
TTAATCAGTGAGGCACCTATCTCAGCGATCTGTCTATTTCGTTCATCCATAGTTGCCTGACTCCCCGTCG
TGTAGATAACTACGATACGGGAGGGCTTACCATCTGGCCCCAGTGCTGCAATGATACCGCGAGACCCACG
CTCACCGGCTCCAGATTTATCAGCAATAAACCAGCCAGCCGGAAGGGCCGAGCGCAGAAGTGGTCCTGCA
ACTTTATCCGCCTCCATCCAGTCTATTAATTGTTGCCGGGAAGCTAGAGTAAGTAGTTCGCCAGTTAATA
GTTTGCGCAACGTTGTTGCCATTGCTACAGGCATCGTGGTGTCACGCTCGTCGTTTGGTATGGCTTCATT
CAGCTCCGGTTCCCAACGATCAAGGCGAGTTACATGATCCCCCATGTTGTGCAAAAAAGCGGTTAGCTCC
TTCGGTCCTCCGATCGTTGTCAGAAGTAAGTTGGCCGCAGTGTTATCACTCATGGTTATGGCAGCACTGC
ATAATTCTCTTACTGTCATGCCATCCGTAAGATGCTTTTCTGTGACTGGTGAGTACTCAACCAAGTCATT
CTGAGAATAGTGTATGCGGCGACCGAGTTGCTCTTGCCCGGCGTCAATACGGGATAATACCGCGCCACAT
AGCAGAACTTTAAAAGTGCTCATCATTGGAAAACGTTCTTCGGGGCGAAAACTCTCAAGGATCTTACCGC
TGTTGAGATCCAGTTCGATGTAACCCACTCGTGCACCCAACTGATCTTCAGCATCTTTTACTTTCACCAG
CGTTTCTGGGTGAGCAAAAACAGGAAGGCAAAATGCCGCAAAAAAGGGAATAAGGGCGACACGGAAATGT
TGAATACTCATACTCTTCCTTTTTCAATGACCGCTTTGGAAAAACAAAGACTGTATTTCCTGGAAATTAA
TGTTTATTCAATAAACTGTGTATTCAGCTATATCACATAGTGGTGAGGCTGAAATGAGGCGGGAAGAGGC
GGTTGGGGCTTAATTATATCAATTTGGGTGGCCCCACAGCGCCTCCAAGGCGCCAGTCCTGTTTTGACAA
GTTGCCTCTGGAAGCCTCTACAATGCCTCTCTTCTTTTTCTCCAGAGTAAGCGGAGGCCAGGGGCCCCCG
GCCTCTGCTTAATACTAAAAAAAACAGCTGTTGTCATAGTAATGATTGGGTGGAAACATTCCAGGCCTGG
GTGGAGAGGCTTTTTGCTTCCTCTTGCAAAACCACACTGACATTCCAGGCCTGGGTGGAGAGGCTTTTTG
CTTCCTCTTGCAAAACCACACTGCCCTCTGGAGGGCAGTTGCCTAGCAACTAACTAAAAGAGGATGTCGC
ACGGCCAGCTGCGGTCAGTTAGTCACTTCCTGCTTAACTGACTTGACATTTTCTATTTTAAGAGTCGGGA
GGAAAATTACTGTGTTGGAGGCCCTCCGCCATCTTCTGAAGCTGAATCGAATTAACTTGTTTATTGCAGC
TTATAATGGTTACAAATAAAGCAATAGCATCACAAATTTCACAAATAAAGCATTTTTTTCACTGCATTCT
AGTTGTGGTTTGTCCAAACTCATCAATGTATCTTATCATGTCTGGATCTGATATCATCGTCGACATTGAT
TATTGACTAGTTATTAATAGTAATCAATTACGGGGTCATTAGTTCATAGCCCATATATGGAGTTCCGCGT
TACATAACTTACGGTAAATGGCCCGCCTGGCTGACCGCCCAACGACCCCCGCCCATTGACGTCAATAATG
ACGTATGTTCCCATAGTAACGCCAATAGGGACTTTCCATTGACGTCAATGGGTGGACTATTTACGGTAAA
CTGCCCACTTGGCAGTACATCAAGTGTATCATATGCCAAGTACGCCCCCTATTGACGTCAATGACGGTAA
ATGGCCCGCCTGGCATTATGCCCAGTACATGACCTTATGGGACTTTCCTACTTGGCAGTACATCTACGTA
TTAGTCATCGCTATTACCATGGGTCGAGGTGAGCCCCACGTTCTGCTTCACTCTCCCCATCTCCCCCCCC
TCCCCACCCCCAATTTTGTATTTATTTATTTTTTAATTATTTTGTGCAGCGATGGGGGCGGGGGGGGGGG
GGGCGCGCGCCAGGCGGGGCGGGGCGGGGCGAGGGGCGGGGCGGGGCGAGGCGGAGAGGTGCGGCGGCAG
CCAATCAGAGCGGCGCGCTCCGAAAGTTTCCTTTTATGGCGAGGCGGCGGCGGCGGCGGCCCTATAAAAA
GCGAAGCGCGCGGCGGGCGGGAGTCGCTGCGTTGCCTTCGCCCCGTGCCCCGCTCCGCGCCGCCTCGCGC
CGCCCGCCCCGGCTCTGACTGACCGCGTTACTCCCACAGGTGAGCGGGCGGGACGGCCCTTCTCCTCCGG
GCTGTAATTAGCGCTTGGTTTAATGACGGCTCGTTTCTTTTCTGTGGCTGCGTGAAAGCCTTAAAGGGCT
CCGGGAGGGCCCTTTGTGCGGGGGGGAGCGGCTCGGGGGGTGCGTGCGTGTGTGTGTGCGTGGGGAGCGC
CGCGTGCGGCCCGCGCTGCCCGGCGGCTGTGAGCGCTGCGGGCGCGGCGCGGGGCTTTGTGCGCTCCGCG
TGTGCGCGAGGGGAGCGCGGCCGGGGGCGGTGCCCCGCGGTGCGGGGGGGCTGCGAGGGGAACAAAGGCT
GCGTGCGGGGTGTGTGCGTGGGGGGGTGAGCAGGGGGTGTGGGCGCGGCGGTCGGGCTGTAACCCCCCCC
TGCACCCCCCTCCCCGAGTTGCTGAGCACGGCCCGGCTTCGGGTGCGGGGCTCCGTGCGGGGCGTGGCGC
GGGGCTCGCCGTGCCGGGCGGGGGGTGGCGGCAGGTGGGGGTGCCGGGCGGGGCGGGGCCGCCTCGGGCC
GGGGAGGGCTCGGGGGAGGGGCGCGGCGGCCCCGGAGCGCCGGCGGCTGTCGAGGCGCGGCGAGCCGCAG
CCATTGCCTTTTATGGTAATCGTGCGAGAGGGCGCAGGGACTTCCTTTGTCCCAAATCTGGCGGAGCCGA
AATCTGGGAGGCGCCGCCGCACCCCCTCTAGCGGGCGCGGGCGAAGCGGTGCGGCGCCGGCAGGAAGGAA
ATGGGCGGGGAGGGCCTTCGTGCGTCGCCGCGCCGCCGTCCCCTTCTCCATCTCCAGCCTCGGGGCTGCC
GCAGGGGGACGGCTGCCTTCGGGGGGGACGGGGCAGGGCGGGGTTCGGCTTCTGGCGTGTGACCGGCGGC
TCTAGAGCCTCTGCTAACCATGTTCATGCCTTCTTCTTTTTCCTACAGCTCCTGGGCAACGTGCTGGTTG
TTGTGCTGTCTCATCATTTTGGCAAAGAATTCCTCGAATC
