>Addgene plasmid #60441 | PpyCAG-KLF2-IB | addgene partial sequence | sequence record 100104 | pCAX-F 5'-CAGCTCCTGGGCAACGTGC-3'
ATTTTGGCAAAGAATTCCTCGAATCACAAGTTTGTACAAAAAAGCAGGCTTCGAAGGAGATAGAACCATG
GCGCTGAGTGAACCCATCCTGCCGTCCTTCTCCACTTTCGCCAGCCCGTGCCGCGAGCGCGGCCTGCAGG
AGCGCTGGCCGCGCGCCGAACCCGAGTCCGGCGGCACCGACGACGACCTCAACAGCGTGCTGGACTTCAT
CCTGTCCATGGGGCTGGATGGCCTGGGCGCCGAGGCCGCCCCGGAGCCGCCGCCGCCGCCCCCGCCGCCT
GCGTTCTATTACCCCGAACCCGGCGCGCCCCCGCCCTACAGCGCCCCCGCGGGTGGCCTGGTGTCTGAGC
TGCTGCGACCCGAGCTGGATGCGCCGCCGGGGCCCGCACTGCACGGCCGCTTTCTGCTGGCGCCGCCCGG
CCGCCTGGTCAAGGCCGAGCCCCCTGAAGCGGACGGCGGCGGCGGCTACGGCTGCGCCCCCGGGCTGACC
CGTGGACCGCGCGGCCTCAAGCGCGAGGGCGCCCCGGGCCCGGCGGCTTCGTGCATGCGAGGTCCCGGGG
GCCGCCCCCCGCCGCCGCCCGACACACCGCCGCTCAGCCCCGACGGCCCCGCGCGCCTG
