>Addgene plasmid #60441 | PpyCAG-KLF2-IB | addgene partial sequence | sequence record 101645 | pTriExDOWN 5'-TCGATCTCAGTGGTATTTGTG-3'
GCAGCCTGCACCTGAGGAGTGAATTCCTCGAATCACCACTTTGTACAAGAAAGCATGGGTCTACATGTGC
CGTTTCATGTGCAGCGCCAGGTGATCGGAGCGCGAGAAGGCACGATCGCACAGATGGCACTGGAATGGCC
GGTGGCCCGTGTGCTTTCGGTAGTGGCGCGTGAGCTCGTCTGAGCGCGCAAACTTCCAGCCGCAGCCGTC
CCAGTTGCAGTGGTAGGGCTTCTCACCTGTGTGCGTGCGCAGATGCGCCTTCAGATGCGAACTCTTGGTG
TAGGTCTTGCCGCAGCCCGCGTAGCTGCAGGTGTGAGTGGCGGTGCGTTTGCGGGGCCAAGAGCGGCGGC
CGCGCTTTGGCTTGGCCTCCAGCAGCTCCAGCGGGGACGCAGGCGGCGTGAGGAGACCGCGGGCGGCGG
